>Addgene plasmid #175062 | pQ25-VC | addgene full sequence | sequence record 362344 | Addgene NGS Result
TAGTTATTAATAGTAATCAATTACGGGGTCATTAGTTCATAGCCCATATATGGAGTTCCGCGTTACATAA
CTTACGGTAAATGGCCCGCCTGGCTGACCGCCCAACGACCCCCGCCCATTGACGTCAATAATGACGTATG
TTCCCATAGTAACGCCAATAGGGACTTTCCATTGACGTCAATGGGTGGAGTATTTACGGTAAACTGCCCA
CTTGGCAGTACATCAAGTGTATCATATGCCAAGTACGCCCCCTATTGACGTCAATGACGGTAAATGGCCC
GCCTGGCATTATGCCCAGTACATGACCTTATGGGACTTTCCTACTTGGCAGTACATCTACGTATTAGTCA
TCGCTATTACCATGGTGATGCGGTTTTGGCAGTACATCAATGGGCGTGGATAGCGGTTTGACTCACGGGG
ATTTCCAAGTCTCCACCCCATTGACGTCAATGGGAGTTTGTTTTGGCACCAAAATCAACGGGACTTTCCA
AAATGTCGTAACAACTCCGCCCCATTGACGCAAATGGGCGGTAGGCGTGTACGGTGGGAGGTCTATATAA
GCAGAGCTGGTTTAGTGAACCGTCAGATCCGCTAGCGCTACCGGACCGCCATGGCGACCCTGGAAAAGCT
GATGAAGGCCTTCGAGTCCCTCAAGTCCTTCCAGCAGCAGCAGCAGCAGCAGCAGCAGCAGCAGCAGCAG
CAGCAGCAGCAGCAGCAGCAGCAGCAGCAGCAACAGCCGCCACCGCCGCCGCCGCCGCCGCCGCCTCCTC
AGCTTCCTCAGCCGCCGCCGCAGGCACAGCCGCTGCTGCCTCAGCCGCAGCCGCCCCCGCCGCCGCCCCC
GCCGCCACCCGGCCCGGCTGTGGCTGAGGAGCCGCTGCACCGACCAGGCTCCCTTGTGAGCAAGGGCGAG
GAGCTGTTCACCGGGGTGGTGCCCATCCTGGTCGAGCTGGACGGCGACGTAAACGGCCACAAGTTCAGCG
TGTCCGGCGAGGGCGAGGGCGATGCCACCTACGGCAAGCTGACCCTGAAGCTGATCTGCACCACCGGCAA
GCTGCCCGTGCCCTGGCCCACCCTCGTGACCACCCTGGGCTACGGCCTGCAGTGCTTCGCCCGCTACCCC
GACCACATGAAGCAGCACGACTTCTTCAAGTCCGCCATGCCCGAAGGCTACGTCCAGGAGCGCACCATCT
TCTTCAAGGACGACGGCAACTACAAGACCCGCGCCGAGGTGAAGTTCGAGGGCGACACCCTGGTGAACCG
CATCGAGCTGAAGGGCATCGACTTCAAGGAGGACGGCAACATCCTGGGGCACAAGCTGGAGTACAACTAC
AACAGCCACAACGTCTATATCACCGCCGACAAGCAGAAGAACGGCATCAAGGCCAACTTCAAGATCCGCC
ACAACATCGAGGACGGCGGCGTGCAGCTCGCCGACCACTACCAGCAGAACACCCCCATCGGCGACGGCCC
CGTGCTGCTGCCCGACAACCACTACCTGAGCTACCAGTCCAAACTGAGCAAAGACCCCAACGAGAAGCGC
GATCACATGGTCCTGCTGGAGTTCGTGACCGCCGCCTCCGGAGATAACATGGCCATCATCAAGGAGTTCA
TGCGCTTCAAGGTGCACATGGAGGGCTCCGTGAACGGCCACGAGTTCGAGATCGAGGGCGAGGGCGAGGG
CCGCCCCTACGAGGGCACCCAGACCGCCAAGCTGAAGGTGACCAAGGGTGGCCCCCTGCCCTTCGCCTGG
GACATCCTGTCCCCTCAGTTCATGTACGGCTCCAAGGCCTACGTGAAGCACCCCGCCGACATCCCCGACT
ACTTGAAGCTGTCCTTCCCCGAGGGCTTCAAGTGGGAGCGCGTGATGAACTTCGAGGACGGCGGCGTGGT
GACCGTGACCCAGGACTCCTCCCTGCAGGACGGCGAGTTCATCTACAAGGTGAAGCTGCGCGGCACCAAC
TTCCCCTCCGACGGCCCCGTAATGCAGAAGAAGACCATGGGCTGGGAGGCCTCCTCCGAGCGGATGTACC
CCGAGGACGGCGCCCTGAAGGGCGAGATCAAGCAGAGGCTGAAGCTGAAGGACGGCGGCCACTACGACGC
TGAGGTCAAGACCACCTACAAGGCCAAGAAGCCCGTGCAGCTGCCCGGCGCCTACAACGTCAACATCAAG
TTGGACATCACCTCCCACAACGAGGACTACACCATCGTGGAACAGTACGAACGCGCCGAGGGCCGCCACT
CCACCGGCGGCATGTAAGCGGCCGCGACTCTAGATCATAATCAGCCATACCACATTTGTAGAGGTTTTAC
TTGCTTTAAAAAACCTCCCACACCTCCCCCTGAACCTGAAACATAAAATGAATGCAATTGTTGTTGTTAA
CTTGTTTATTGCAGCTTATAATGGTTACAAATAAAGCAATAGCATCACAAATTTCACAAATAAAGCATTT
TTTTCACTGCATTCTAGTTGTGGTTTGTCCAAACTCATCAATGTATCTTAAGGCGTAAATTGTAAGCGTT
AATATTTTGTTAAAATTCGCGTTAAATTTTTGTTAAATCAGCTCATTTTTTAACCAATAGGCCGAAATCG
GCAAAATCCCTTATAAATCAAAAGAATAGACCGAGATAGGGT
[37 nt withheld, positions 2633-2669]
AAAGAACGTGGACTCCAACGTCAAAGG
[49 nt withheld, positions 2697-2745]
T
[91 nt withheld, positions 2747-2837]
G
[124 nt withheld, positions 2839-2962]
CAGGTGGCACTTTTCGGGGAAATGTGCGCGGAACCCCTATTTGTTTATTTTTCTAAATACATTCAAATAT
GTATCCGCTCATGAGACAATAACCCTGATAAATGCTTCAATAATATTGAAAAAGGAAGAGTCCTGAGGCG
GAAAGAACCAGCTGTGGAATGTGTGTCAGTTAGGGTGTGGAAAGTCCCCAGGCTCCCCAGCAGGCAGAAG
TATGCAAAGCATGCATCTCAATTAGTCAGCAACCAGGTGTGGAAAGTCCCCAGGCTCCCCAGCAGGCAGA
AGTATGCAAAGCATGCATCTCAATTAGTCAGCAACCATAGTCCCGCCCCTAACTCCGCCCATCCCGCCCC
TAACTCCGCCCAGTTCCGCCCATTCTCCGCCCCATGGCTGACTAATTTTTTTTATTTATGCAGAGGCCGA
GGCCGCCTCGGCCTCTGAGCTATTCCAGAAGTAGTGAGGAGGCTTTTTTGGAGGCCTAGGCTTTTGCAAA
GATCGATCAAGAGACAGGATGAGGATCGTTTCGCATGATTGAACAAGATGGATTGCACGCAGGTTCTCCG
GCCGCTTGGGTGGAGAGGCTATTCGGCTATGACTGGGCACAACAGACAATCGGCTGCTCTGATGCCGCCG
TGTTCCGGCTGTCAGCGCAGGGGCGCCCGGTTCTTTTTGTCAAGACCGACCTGTCCGGTGCCCTGAATGA
ACTGCAAGACGAGGCAGCGCGGCTATCGTGGCTGGCCACGACGGGCGTTCCTTGCGCAGCTGTGCTCGAC
GTTGTCACTGAAGCGGGAAGGGACTGGCTGCTATTGGGCGAAGTGCCGGGGCAGGATCTCCTGTCATCTC
ACCTTGCTCCTGCCGAGAAAGTATCCATCATGGCTGATGCAATGCGGCGGCTGCATACGCTTGATCCGGC
TACCTGCCCATTCGACCACCAAGCGAAACATCGCATCGAGCGAGCACGTACTCGGATGGAAGCCGGTCTT
GTCGATCAGGATGATCTGGACGAAGAGCATCAGGGGCTCGCGCCAGCCGAACTGTTCGCCAGGCTCAAGG
CGAGCATGCCCGACGGCGAGGATCTCGTCGTGACCCATGGCGATGCCTGCTTGCCGAATATCATGGTGGA
AAATGGCCGCTTTTCTGGATTCATCGACTGTGGCCGGCTGGGTGTGGCGGACCGCTATCAGGACATAGCG
TTGGCTACCCGTGATATTGCTGAAGAGCTTGGCGGCGAATGGGCTGACCGCTTCCTCGTGCTTTACGGTA
TCGCCGCTCCCGATTCGCAGCGCATCGCCTTCTATCGCCTTCTTGACGAGTTCTTCTGAGCGGGACTCTG
GGGTTCGAAATGACCGACCAAGCGACGCCCAACCTGCCATCACGAGATTTCGATTCCACCGCCGCCTTCT
ATGAAAGGTTGGGCTTCGGAATCGTTTTCCGGGACGCCGGCTGGATGATCCTCCAGCGCGGGGATCTCAT
GCTGGAGTTCTTCGCCCACCCTAGGGGGAGGCTAACTGAAACACGGAAGGAGACAATACCGGAAGGAACC
CGCGCTATGACGGCAATAAAAAGACAGAATAAAACGCACGGTGTTGGGTCGTTTGTTCATAAACGCGGGG
TTCGGTCCCAGGGCTGGCACTCTGTCGATACCCCACCGAGACCCCATTGGGGCCAATACGCCCGCGTTTC
TTCCTTTTCCCCACCCCACCCCCCAAGTTCGGGTGAAGGCCCAGGGCTCGCAGCCAACGTCGGGGCGGCA
GGCCCTGCCATAGCCTCAGGTTACTCATATATACTTTAGATTGATTTAAAACTTCATTTTTAATTTAAAA
GGATCTAGGTGAAGATCCTTTTTGATAATCTCATGACCAAAATCCCTTAACGTGAGTTTTCGTTCCACTG
AGCGTCAGACCCCGTAGAAAAGATCAAAGGATCTTCTTGAGATCCTTTTTTTCTGCGCGTAATCTGCTGC
TTGCAAACAAAAAAACCACCGCTACCAGCGGTGGTTTGTTTGCCGGATCAAGAGCTACCAACTCTTTTTC
CGAAGGTAACTGGCTTCAGCAGAGCGCAGATACCAAATACTGTTCTTCTAGTGTAGCCGTAGTTAGGCCA
CCACTTCAAGAACTCTGTAGCACCGCCTACATACCTCGCTCTGCTAATCCTGTTACCAGTGGCTGCTGCC
AGTGGCGATAAGTCGTGTCTTACCGGGTTGGACTCAAGACGATAGTTACCGGATAAGGCGCAGCGGTCGG
GCTGAACGGGGGGTTCGTGCACACAGCCCAGCTTGGAGCGAACGACCTACACCGAACTGAGATACCTACA
GCGTGAGCTATGAGAAAGCGCCACGCTTCCCGAAGGGAGAAAGGCGGACAGGTATCCGGTAAGCGGCAGG
GTCGGAACAGGAGAGCGCACGAGGGAGCTTCCAGGGGGAAACGCCTGGTATCTTTATAGTCCTGTCGGGT
TTCGCCACCTCTGACTTGAGCGTCGATTTTTGTGATGCTCGTCAGGGGGGCGGAGCCTATGGAAAAACGC
CAGCAACGCGGCCTTTTTACGGTTCCTGGCCTTTTGCTGGCCTTTTGCTCACATGTTCTTTCCTGCGTTA
TCCCCTGATTCTGTGGATAACCGTATTACCGCCATGCAT
Features (pLannotate 1.2.2; 15 found; start..end, strand, type, name):
     61..364     +  enhancer       CMV enhancer: human cytomegalovirus immediate early enhancer
    365..568     +  promoter       CMV promoter: human cytomegalovirus (CMV) immediate early promoter
    748..767     -  promoter       chicken β-actin promoter (fragment): contains a 21-bp deletion relative to the standard chicken β-actin promoter
    893..1576    +  CDS            mVenus: mVenus is a basic (constitutively fluorescent) yellow fluorescent protein published in 2006, derived from Aequorea victoria. It is reported to be a rapidly-maturing monomer with moderate acid sensitivity.
   1565..2254    +  CDS            mCherry: mCherry is a basic (constitutively fluorescent) red fluorescent protein published in 2004, derived from Discosoma sp.. It is reported to be a very rapidly-maturing monomer with low acid sensitivity.
   2273..2356    +  CDS            large T antigen (fragment): large T antigen from SV40 (simian virus 40)
   2379..2500    +  polyA_signal   SV40 poly(A) signal: SV40 polyadenylation signal
   2534..2962    -  rep_origin     f1 ori (sequence partly withheld): f1 bacteriophage origin of replication; arrow indicates direction of (+) strand synthesis
   2989..3093    +  promoter       AmpR promoter: bla
   3095..3452    +  promoter       SV40 promoter: SV40 enhancer and early promoter
   3487..4281    +  CDS            NeoR/KanR: aminoglycoside phosphotransferase from Tn5; aph(3')-II (or nptII); confers resistance to neomycin, kanamycin, and G418 (Geneticin®)
   4302..4454    +  CDS            ble (fragment): BLE_KLEPN - Experimental evidence at protein level: Swiss-Prot protein existence level 1. Binding protein with a strong affinity to the bleomycin family of antibiotics. Binds to CL990; an antimitotic-antibiotic compound. From Klebsiella pneumoniae.
   4513..4560    +  polyA_signal   HSV TK poly(A) signal: herpes simplex virus thymidine kinase polyadenylation signal (Cole and Stacy, 1985)
   4651..4667    -  polyA_signal   bGH poly(A) signal (fragment): bovine growth hormone polyadenylation signal
   4889..5477    +  rep_origin     ori: high-copy-number ColE1/pMB1/pBR322/pUC origin of replication
