[The description below was written by a language model from this plasmid's Addgene catalogue record and pLannotate feature annotations shown in this document.]
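Description:
pQ25-VC is a mammalian expression plasmid of about 5.6 kb that produces human huntingtin (HTT) exon 1 carrying a 25-glutamine tract, fused at its C terminus to mVenus followed directly by mCherry. The catalogue lists the backbone as pcDNA3. However, the annotated layout has a single NeoR/KanR gene behind tandem bacterial (AmpR-type) and SV40 early promoters with an HSV TK polyadenylation signal, and an SV40 poly(A) after the insert. That arrangement, together with kanamycin selection in bacteria, is more typical of a kanamycin-resistant fluorescent-protein expression vector than of standard ampicillin-resistant pcDNA3. The one aminoglycoside phosphotransferase gene gives kanamycin resistance in E. coli and G418 selection in mammalian cells. A high-copy ColE1/pUC-type origin supports propagation, and an f1 origin is also present.

Expression is driven by the CMV immediate-early enhancer and promoter and terminated by the SV40 poly(A) signal. The insert was placed between NheI and XbaI sites. The huntingtin exon 1 segment itself is not annotated in the feature table, but it presumably lies in the gap between the promoter and the start of mVenus. Both fluorescent proteins are truncated: mVenus lacks 11 C-terminal residues, and mCherry lacks 7 N-terminal and 5 C-terminal residues. The two annotated coding regions abut with a slight overlap, which indicates a tight junction with little or no linker. The short chicken β-actin promoter, large T antigen, ble and bGH poly(A) fragment hits are probably incidental matches or backbone remnants.

The mVenus–mCherry pair can act as a FRET donor and acceptor. The associated publication describes a FRET-based method for monitoring structural transitions during protein self-organization, so the construct evidently serves as a polyQ25 probe in that method.
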