Addgene plasmid #175062: pQ25-VC
Purpose: expresses mVenus and mCherry tagged to a mutant of the huntingtin exon1 (polyQ25) in mammalian cells
Depositing lab: Arnold Boersma. Depositing organization: Leibniz-Institut fuer Interaktive Materialien (DWI). Publication: A FRET-based method for monitoring structural transitions in protein self-organization. Wan Q, Mouton SN, Veenhoff LM, Boersma AJ. Cell Rep Methods. 2022 Mar 28;2(3):100184. doi: 10.1016/j.crmeth.2022.100184. eCollection 2022 Mar 28. PubMed 35475219.
Backbone
  Vector backbone: pcDNA3
  Backbone manufacturer: invitrogen
  Backbone size w/o insert (bp): 3944
  Total vector size (bp): 5591
  Vector type: Mammalian Expression
  Selectable markers: Neomycin (select with G418)
Growth in bacteria
  Bacterial resistance: Kanamycin, 50 μg/mL
  Growth temperature: 37°C
  Growth strain: DH5alpha
  Copy number: High Copy
Gene/Insert
  Gene/Insert name: polyQ25 (alt name: polyQ25 tagged with mVenus-mCherry)
  Species: H. sapiens (human)
  Insert size (bp): 1647
  Mutation: mVenus: C-Terminal deletion of 11 aa (GITLGMDELYK); mCherry: C-Terminal deletion of 5 aa (DELYK) and N-Terminal deletion of 7 aa (MVSKGEE)
  GenBank ID: NM_002111.8
  Entrez Gene: HTT (a.k.a. HD, IT15, LOMARS)
  Promoter: CMV Promoter
  Tag / fusion protein: mVenus + mCherry (C terminal on insert)
  Cloning method: Restriction Enzyme; 5′ cloning site NheI (not destroyed); 3′ cloning site XbaI (not destroyed)
  Sequencing primers: 5′ CGCAAATGGGCGGTAGGCGTG; 3′ GAAATTTGTGATGCTATTGC
Terms and licenses: Academic/Nonprofit Terms; Industry Terms: Not Available to Industry
How to cite: pQ25-VC was a gift from Arnold Boersma (Addgene plasmid # 175062 ; http://n2t.net/addgene:175062 ; RRID:Addgene_175062)
